Addgene plasmid #218116: pY3
Purpose: (Empty Backbone) Activity reporter backbone with an empty protease cassette (BsaI) and an empty substrate cassette (BsmBI), both under a divergent pGAL1-10 promoter.
Depositing lab: Carl Denard. Depositing organization: University of Florida. Publication: Modular and integrative activity reporters enhance biochemical studies in the yeast ER. Martinusen SG, Slaton EW, Nelson SE, Pulgar MA, Besu JT, Simas CF, Denard CA. Protein Eng Des Sel. 2024 Jan 29;37:gzae008. doi: 10.1093/protein/gzae008. PubMed 38696722.
Backbone
  Vector backbone: self-made
  Backbone manufacturer: Samantha Martinusen
  Vector type: Bacterial Expression, Yeast Expression
  Selectable markers: TRP1
Growth in bacteria
  Bacterial resistance: Ampicillin, 100 μg/mL
  Growth temperature: 37°C
  Growth strain: DH5alpha
  Copy number: Low Copy
Gene/Insert
  Cloning method: Golden Gate
Terms and licenses: Academic/Nonprofit Terms; Industry Terms: Not Available to Industry
Depositor comments: Please visit https://www.biorxiv.org/content/10.1101/2023.07.12.548713v1 for bioRxiv preprint.
How to cite: pY3 was a gift from Carl Denard (Addgene plasmid # 218116 ; http://n2t.net/addgene:218116 ; RRID:Addgene_218116)
