[The description below was written by a language model from this plasmid's Addgene catalogue record and pLannotate feature annotations shown in this document.]
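Description:
pY3 is a self-made E. coli–yeast shuttle vector of about 6.5 kb that serves as an empty backbone for building protease activity reporters in Saccharomyces cerevisiae. It is propagated in bacteria through a ColE1/pMB1-type origin with ampicillin resistance (AmpR under its own bla promoter). The catalogue lists it as low copy, although the feature table describes the origin as a high-copy type and only a short rop fragment is detected. In yeast it is maintained as a centromeric plasmid through a CEN6/ARS element and selected by TRP1, which is expressed from its native promoter.

The functional core is a divergent, galactose-inducible GAL1,10 promoter regulated by Gal4, which drives two oppositely oriented cassettes. According to the record, one is an empty protease cassette opened with BsaI and the other an empty substrate cassette opened with BsmBI, so that both components can be inserted independently by Golden Gate assembly and co-expressed from the same plasmid. On one side of the promoter the annotation shows a full AGA2 coding sequence, the a-agglutinin subunit commonly used as a yeast surface display anchor. It is followed by a superfolder GFP coding sequence flanked downstream by the bacterial rrnB T1 and T7Te terminators. This arrangement resembles a bacterial dropout marker occupying a cloning site, but the record does not state this. On the other side lie a T7 promoter and a short AGA2 fragment, possibly its leader region. The record does not say which cassette sits on which side. The associated publication concerns modular activity reporters for biochemical studies in the yeast endoplasmic reticulum, which fits the use of pY3 for pairing a protease with a candidate substrate.
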