Features (pLannotate 1.2.2; 16 found; start..end, strand, type, name):
    861..1364    -  misc_feature   CEN/ARS: S. cerevisiae CEN6 centromere fused to an autonomously replicating sequence
   1432..1467    +  CDS            rop (fragment): Rop protein, which maintains plasmids at low copy number; rop
   1569..1618    +  misc_feature   bom (fragment): basis of mobility region from pBR322
   1619..1899    +  promoter       TRP1 promoter: S. cerevisiae TRP1
   1900..2571    +  CDS            TRP1: TRPF_YEAST - Experimental evidence at protein level: Swiss-Prot protein existence level 1. From Saccharomyces cerevisiae (strain ATCC 204508 / S288c) (Baker's yeast).
   2621..2670    +  misc_feature   bom (fragment): basis of mobility region from pBR322
   3075..3134    -  CDS            AGA2 (fragment): AGA2_YEAST - Experimental evidence at protein level: Swiss-Prot protein existence level 1. Receptor binding subunit of the a-agglutinin heterodimer. S.cerevisiae a and alpha cells express the complementary cell surface glycoproteins a-agglutinin and alpha-agglutinin, respectively, which interact with one another to promote cellular aggregation during mating. From Saccharomyces cerevisiae (strain ATCC 204508 / S288c) (Baker's yeast).
   3142..3160    -  promoter       T7 promoter: promoter for bacteriophage T7 RNA polymerase
   3171..3835    -  promoter       GAL1,10 promoter: GAL1 and GAL10 genes of S. cerevisiae; divergent inducible promoter, regulated by Gal4
   3877..4137    +  CDS            AGA2: AGA2_YEAST - Experimental evidence at protein level: Swiss-Prot protein existence level 1. Receptor binding subunit of the a-agglutinin heterodimer. S.cerevisiae a and alpha cells express the complementary cell surface glycoproteins a-agglutinin and alpha-agglutinin, respectively, which interact with one another to promote cellular aggregation during mating. From Saccharomyces cerevisiae (strain ATCC 204508 / S288c) (Baker's yeast).
   4348..5061    +  CDS            superfolder GFP: GFP variant that folds robustly even when fused to poorly folded proteins (Pédelacq et al., 2006)
   5073..5144    +  terminator     rrnB T1 terminator: transcription terminator T1 from the E. coli rrnB gene
   5160..5187    +  terminator     T7Te terminator: phage T7 early transcription terminator
   5564..6152    -  rep_origin     ori: high-copy-number ColE1/pMB1/pBR322/pUC origin of replication
   6255..6359    +  promoter       AmpR promoter: bla
   6360..750     +  CDS            AmpR (across the origin): β-lactamase; bla; confers resistance to ampicillin, carbenicillin, and related antibiotics
>Addgene plasmid #218116 | pY3 | addgene full sequence | sequence record 431074 | Addgene NGS Result
TTGGGTGCACGAGTGGGTTACATCGAACTGGATCTCAACAGCGGTAAGATCCTTGAGAGTTTTCGCCCCG
AAGAACGTTTTCCAATGATGAGCACTTTTAAAGTTCTGCTATGTGGCGCGGTATTATCCCGTATTGACGC
CGGGCAAGAGCAACTCGGTCGCCGCATACACTATTCTCAGAATGACTTGGTTGAGTACTCACCAGTCACA
GAAAAGCATCTTACGGATGGCATGACAGTAAGAGAATTATGCAGTGCTGCCATAACCATGAGTGATAACA
CTGCGGCCAACTTACTTCTGACAACGATCGGAGGACCGAAGGAGCTAACCGCTTTTTTGCACAACATGGG
GGATCATGTAACTCGCCTTGATCGTTGGGAACCGGAGCTGAATGAAGCCATACCAAACGACGAGCGTGAC
ACCACGATGCCTGTAGCAATGGCAACAACGTTGCGCAAACTATTAACTGGCGAACTACTTACTCTAGCTT
CCCGGCAACAATTAATAGACTGGATGGAGGCGGATAAAGTTGCAGGACCACTTCTGCGCTCGGCCCTTCC
GGCTGGCTGGTTTATTGCTGATAAATCTGGAGCCGGTGAGCGTGGGTCCCGCGGTATCATTGCAGCACTG
GGGCCAGATGGTAAGCCCTCCCGTATCGTAGTTATCTACACGACGGGGAGTCAGGCAACTATGGATGAAC
GAAATAGACAGATCGCTGAGATAGGTGCCTCACTGATTAAGCATTGGTAACTGTCAGACCAAGTTTACTC
ATATATACTTTAGATTGATTTAAAACTTCATTTTTAATTTAAAAGGATCTAGGTGAAGATCCTTTTTGAT
AATCGCGGCCGCTCGGGACGGATCGCTTGCCTGTAACTTACACGCGCCTCGTATCTTTTAATGATGGAAT
AATTTGGGAATTTACTCTGTGTTTATTTATTTTTATGTTTTGTATTTGGATTTTAGAAAGTAAATAAAGA
AGGTAGAAGAGTTACGGAATGAAGAAAAAAAAATAAACAAAGGTTTAAAAAATTTCAACAAAAAGCGTAC
TTTACATATATATTTATTAGACAAGAAAAGCAGATTAAATAGATATACATTCGATTAACGATAAGTAAAA
TGTAAAATCACAGGATTTTCGTGTGTGGTTTTCTACACAGACAAGATGAAACAATTCGGCATTAATACCT
GAGAGCAGGAAGAGCAAGATAAAAGGTAGTATTTGTTGGCGATCCCCCTAGAGTCTTTTACATCTTCGGA
AAACAAAAACTATTTTTTCTTTAATTTCTTTTTTTACTTTCTATTTTTAATTTATATATTTATATTAAAA
AATTTAAATTATAATTATTTTTATAGCACGTGATACTCTAAGAAACCATTATTATCATGACATTAACCTA
TAAAAATAGGCGTATCACGAGGCCCTTTCGACTCGCGCGTTTCGGTGATGACGGTGAAAACCTCTGACAC
ATGCAGCTCCCGGACACGGTCACAGCTTGTCTGTAAGCGGATGCCGGGAGCAGACAAGCCCGTCAGGGCG
CGTCAGCGGGTGTTGGCGGGTGTCGGGGCTGGCTTAACTATGCGGCATCAGAGCAGATTGTACTGAGAGT
GCACCATAAACGACATTACTATATATATAATATAGGAAGCATTTAATAGACAGCATCGTAATATATGTGT
ACTTTGCAGTTATGACGCCAGATGGCAGTAGTGGAAGATATTCTTTATTGAAAAATAGCTTGTCACCTTA
CGTACAATCTTGATCCGGAGCTTTTCTTTTTTTGCCGATTAAGAATTAATTCGGTCGAAAAAAGAAAAGG
AGAGGGCCAAGAGGGAGGGCATTGGTGACTATTGAGCACGTGAGTATACGTGATTAAGCACACAAAGGCA
GCTTGGAGTATGTCTGTTATTAATTTCACAGGTAGTTCTGGTCCATTGGTGAAAGTTTGCGGCTTGCAGA
GCACAGAGGCCGCAGAATGTGCTCTAGATTCTGATGCTGACTTGCTGGGTATTATATGTGTGCCCAATAG
AAAGAGAACAATTGACCCGGTTATTGCAAGGAAAATTTCAAGTCTTGTAAAAGCATATAAAAATAGTTCA
GGCACTCCGAAATACTTGGTTGGCGTGTTTCGTAATCAACCTAAGGAGGATGTTTTGGCTCTGGTCAATG
ATTACGGCATTGATATCGTCCAACTGCATGGAGATGAGTCGTGGCAAGAATACCAAGAGTTCCTCGGTTT
GCCAGTTATTAAAAGACTCGTATTTCCAAAAGACTGCAACATACTACTCAGTGCAGCTTCACAGAAACCT
CATTCGTTTATTCCCTTGTTTGATTCAGAAGCAGGTGGGACAGGTGAACTTTTGGATTGGAACTCGATTT
CTGACTGGGTTGGAAGGCAAGAGAGCCCCGAAAGCTTACATTTTATGTTAGCTGGTGGACTGACGCCAGA
AAATGTTGGTGATGCGCTTAGATTAAATGGCGTTATTGGTGTTGATGTAAGCGGAGGTGTGGAGACAAAT
GGTGTAAAAGACTCTAACAAAATAGCAAATTTCGTCAAAAATGCTAAGAAATAGGTTATTACTGAGTAGT
ATTTATTTAAGTATTGTTTGTGCACTTGCCTGCGGTGTGAAATACCGCACAGATGCGTAAGGAGAAAATA
CCGCATCAGGTGTACTGCAGTGCACTAGTGAATTGGAGCTCAATTCTCTTAGGATTCGATTCACATTCAT
CTTTTTTTAGCTACTAATAGGATAAATTATAGGAATTTATAACAAATTGAAATATGGCAGGCAGCAAAAT
TAAAATTGTCTTAGTTTTTTAGTGTATAGAAGTGAATAGCTATATAAAGTATGTGTAAAGTTGGTAACGG
AACGAAAAATAGAAAAGGATATTACATGGGAAAACATGTTGTTTACGGAGAAATGAAAAGTATATTGTAT
TTTGTACGAGCTAAAAGTACAGTGGGAACAAAGTCGATTTTGTTACATCTACACTGTTGTTATCAGATCT
CGAGCTATTACTAGCCGCGGTACCAAGCTTATGAGACCATGCATGCTTAGTCTTAAGCTGCAGGGTCTCT
TGCTAAAACTGAAGCAATAACAGAAAATATTGAAAAACAGCGAAGTAACTGCATGCTAGCCCCTATAGTG
AGTCGTATTACGGATCCGGGGTTTTTTCTCCTTGACGTTAAAGTATAGAGGTATATTAACAATTTTTTGT
TGATACTTTTATTACATTTGAATAAGAAGTAATACAAACCGAAAATGTTGAAAGTATTAGTTAAAGTGGT
TATGCAGTTTTTGCATTTATATATCTGTTAATAGATCAAAAATCATCGCTTCGCTGATTAATTACCCCAG
AAATAAGGCTAAAAAACTAATCGCATTATCATCCTATGGTTGTTAATTTGATTCGTTCATTTGAAGGTTT
GTGGGGCCAGGTTACTGCCAATTTTTCCTCTTCATAACCATAAAAGCTAGTATTGTAGAATCTTTATTGT
TCGGAGCAGTGCGGCGCGAGGCACATCTGCGTTTCAGGAACGCGACCGGTGAAGACGAGGACGCACGGAG
GAGAGTCTTCCTTCGGAGGGCTGTCACCCGCTCGGCGGCTTCTAATCCGTACTTCAATATAGCAATGAGC
AGTTAAGCGTATTACTGAAAGTTCCAAAGAGAAGGTTTTTTTAGGCTAAGATAATGGGGCTCTTTACATT
TCCACAACATATAAGTAAGATTAGATATGGATATGTATATGGATATGTATATGGTGGTAATGCCATGTAA
TATGATTATTAAACTTCTTTGCGTCCATCCAAAAAAAAAGTAAGAATTTTTGAAAATTCGAATTCAACCC
TCACTAAAGTCTGACTAATATCATCGATGCAGTTACTTCGCTGTTTTTCAATATTTTCTGTTATTGCTTC
AGTTTTAGCACAGGAACTGACAACTATATGCGAGCAAATCCCCTCACCAACTTTAGAATCGACGCCGTAC
TCTTTGTCAACGACTACTATTTTGGCCAACGGGAAGGCAATGCAAGGAGTTTTTGAATATTACAAATCAG
TAACGTTTGTCAGTAATTGCGGTTCTCACCCCTCAACAACTAGCAAAGGCAGCCCCATAAACACACAGTA
TGTTTTTAAGGACAATAGCTCGACGATTGAAGGTAGATCGAGACGGGATCCGAAAGTGAAACGTGATTTC
ATGCGTCATTTTGAACATTTTGTAAATCTTATTTAATAATGTGTGCGGCAATTCACATTTAATTTATGAA
TGTTTTCTTAACATCGCGGCAACTCAAGAAACGGCAGGTTCGGATCTTAGCTACTAGAGAAAGAGGAGAA
ATACTAGATGCGTAAAGGCGAAGAGCTGTTCACTGGTGTCGTCCCTATTCTGGTGGAACTGGATGGTGAT
GTCAACGGTCATAAGTTTTCCGTGCGTGGCGAGGGTGAAGGTGACGCAACTAATGGTAAACTGACGCTGA
AGTTCATCTGTACTACTGGTAAACTGCCGGTTCCTTGGCCGACTCTGGTAACGACGCTGACTTATGGTGT
TCAGTGCTTTGCTCGTTATCCGGACCATATGAAGCAGCATGACTTCTTCAAGTCCGCCATGCCGGAAGGC
TATGTGCAGGAACGCACGATTTCCTTTAAGGATGACGGCACGTACAAAACGCGTGCGGAAGTGAAATTTG
AAGGCGATACCCTGGTAAACCGCATTGAGCTGAAAGGCATTGACTTTAAAGAGGACGGCAATATCCTGGG
CCATAAGCTGGAATACAATTTTAACAGCCACAATGTTTACATCACCGCCGATAAACAAAAAAATGGCATT
AAAGCGAATTTTAAAATTCGCCACAACGTGGAGGATGGCAGCGTGCAGCTGGCTGATCACTACCAGCAAA
ACACTCCAATCGGTGATGGTCCTGTTCTGCTGCCAGACAATCACTATCTGAGCACGCAAAGCGTTCTGTC
TAAAGATCCGAACGAGAAACGCGATCATATGGTTCTGCTGGAGTTCGTAACCGCAGCGGGCATCACGCAT
GGTATGGATGAACTGTACAAATGACCAGGCATCAAATAAAACGAAAGGCTCAGTCGAAAGACTGGGCCTT
TCGTTTTATCTGTTGTTTGTCGGTGAACGCTCTCTACTAGAGTCACACTGGCTCACCTTCGGGTGGGCCT
TTCTGCGTTTATATTAATTAACGTCTCACAATCCATGGTCTATACATGGGTGACCAAAAGAGCGGGCGGA
TACACGCGTCACCACAAGCAGAATAAAAGGTAAACCTGAAATTGTTTTAACATAAAATGAAAAATGCTTG
TTTGCAACCCTATATAGAATCATAAAACATTCGTGACTATAAAATGAATAAACTAAACTATTCTAAGAAA
ATGAAATAAATGACAAAAAAACGTGTTTTTTGGACTAGAAGGCTTAATCAAAAGCTGAATTCAGGGGCGG
CCGCACGGTTATCCACAGAATCAGGGGATAACGCAGGAAAGAACATGTGAGCAAAAGGCCAGCAAAAGGC
CAGGAACCGTAAAAAGGCCGCGTTGCTGGCGTTTTTCCATAGGCTCCGCCCCCCTGACGAGCATCACAAA
AATCGACGCTCAAGTCAGAGGTGGCGAAACCCGACAGGACTATAAAGATACCAGGCGTTTCCCCCTGGAA
GCTCCCTCGTGCGCTCTCCTGTTCCGACCCTGCCGCTTACCGGATACCTGTCCGCCTTTCTCCCTTCGGG
AAGCGTGGCGCTTTCTCATAGCTCACGCTGTAGGTATCTCAGTTCGGTGTAGGTCGTTCGCTCCAAGCTG
GGCTGTGTGCACGAACCCCCCGTTCAGCCCGACCGCTGCGCCTTATCCGGTAACTATCGTCTTGAGTCCA
ACCCGGTAAGACACGACTTATCGCCACTGGCAGCAGCCACTGGTAACAGGATTAGCAGAGCGAGGTATGT
AGGCGGTGCTACAGAGTTCTTGAAGTGGTGGCCTAACTACGGCTACACTAGAAGAACAGTATTTGGTATC
TGCGCTCTGCTGAAGCCAGTTACCTTCGGAAAAAGAGTTGGTAGCTCTTGATCCGGCAAACAAACCACCG
CTGGTAGCGGTGGTTTTTTTGTTTGCAAGCAGCAGATTACGCGCAGAAAAAAAGGATCTCAAGAAGATCC
TTTGATCTTTTCTACGGGGTCTGACGCTCAGTGGAACGAAAACTCACGTTAAGGGATTTTGGTCATGACA
GGTGGCACTTTTCGGGGAAATGTGCGCGGAACCCCTATTTGTTTATTTTTCTAAATACATTCAAATATGT
ATCCGCTCATGAGACAATAACCCTGATAAATGCTTCAATAATATTGAAAAAGGAAGAGTATGAGTATTCA
ACATTTCCGTGTCGCCCTTATTCCCTTTTTTGCGGCATTTTGCCTTCCTGTTTTTGCTCACCCAGAAACG
CTGGTGAAAGTAAAAGATGCTGAAGATCAG
